Addgene plasmid #243881: pUPD3_FULLPRM_Stuffer4
Purpose: GoldenBraid2.0 Transcriptionally-inert stuffer part.
Depositing lab: Christophe Herman. Depositing organization: Baylor College of Medicine. Publication: GoldenBraid2.0 E. coli: a comprehensive and characterized toolkit for enterics. Cooke MB, Welch KT, Ramirez LD, Wen AX, Marciano DC, Herman C. Synth Biol (Oxf). 2025 Aug 14;10(1):ysaf015. doi: 10.1093/synbio/ysaf015. eCollection 2025. PubMed 40927394.
Backbone
  Vector backbone: pUPD3
  Vector type: Bacterial Expression
Growth in bacteria
  Bacterial resistance: Chloramphenicol, 25 μg/mL
  Growth temperature: 37°C
  Growth strain: DH5alpha
  Copy number: High Copy
Gene/Insert
  Gene/Insert name: Stuffer4
  Species: Synthetic
  Insert size (bp): 20
  Cloning method: Golden Gate
Terms and licenses: Academic/Nonprofit Terms; Industry Terms: Not Available to Industry
How to cite: pUPD3_FULLPRM_Stuffer4 was a gift from Christophe Herman (Addgene plasmid # 243881 ; http://n2t.net/addgene:243881 ; RRID:Addgene_243881)
