[The description below was written by a language model from this plasmid's Addgene catalogue record and pLannotate feature annotations shown in this document.]
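Description:
pUPD3_FULLPRM_Stuffer4 is a small (about 2.4 kb) GoldenBraid2.0 part-domestication plasmid built on the pUPD3 entry backbone and catalogued as a bacterial expression vector. It belongs to a GoldenBraid2.0 toolkit adapted for E. coli and other enteric bacteria. The plasmid replicates at high copy in E. coli from a ColE1/pUC-type origin. Selection is with chloramphenicol, conferred by a cat gene encoding chloramphenicol acetyltransferase and driven by its native cat promoter. An f1 bacteriophage origin is also annotated, along with a short tet promoter fragment that appears to be a backbone remnant.

The payload is Stuffer4, a synthetic 20 bp sequence inserted by Golden Gate cloning and described as a transcriptionally inert stuffer part. The "FULLPRM" in the name suggests that it occupies the full promoter position of the GoldenBraid grammar, although the record does not spell this out. The insert is too short and too novel to be picked up by the automated annotation, so it does not appear in the feature table. It presumably lies in the cloning region flanked by the T7 and SP6 phage promoters, where only a small residual lacZα fragment remains. That remnant is consistent with replacement of a lacZα screening cassette during part domestication.

As a level-0 part, the plasmid is not meant to express anything itself. It supplies a neutral placeholder that can be released by type IIS restriction enzymes and assembled into multipart transcriptional units. This allows a promoter slot to be filled without adding promoter activity, for example in promoterless controls or spacer designs.
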