Features (pLannotate 1.2.2; 8 found; start..end, strand, type, name):
     72..90      -  promoter       SP6 promoter: promoter for bacteriophage SP6 RNA polymerase
    237..825     -  rep_origin     ori: high-copy-number ColE1/pMB1/pBR322/pUC origin of replication
    940..1042    +  promoter       cat promoter: promoter of the E. coli cat gene encoding chloramphenicol acetyltransferase
   1043..1699    +  CDS            cat: CAT_ECOLX - Experimental evidence at protein level: Swiss-Prot protein existence level 1. This enzyme is an effector of chloramphenicol resistance in bacteria. From Escherichia coli. This protein is used as a marker in many commonly used cloning vectors, such as pACYC184.
   1787..1804    -  promoter       tet promoter (fragment): E. coli promoter for tetracycline efflux protein gene
   1815..2270    +  rep_origin     f1 ori (sequence partly withheld): f1 bacteriophage origin of replication; arrow indicates direction of (+) strand synthesis
   2289..2310    -  CDS            lacZα (fragment): LacZα fragment of β-galactosidase; lacZ fragment
   2313..2331    +  promoter       T7 promoter: promoter for bacteriophage T7 RNA polymerase
>Addgene plasmid #243881 | pUPD3_FULLPRM_Stuffer4 | addgene full sequence | sequence record 488071 | Addgene NGS Result
GGTCTCGGGAGTGCCGCTAGCTGTGGGCTAGAATGCGAGACCACTCATCGCCCAATCACTAGTGAATTCG
TTCTATAGTGTCACCTAAATACCATAGAGCCGTTGGTCATAGCTGTTTCCTGTCCAGGCATCATGACACG
GTTATCCACAGAATCAGGGGATAACGCAGGAAAGAACATGTGAGCAAAAGGCCAGCAAAAGGCCAGGAAC
CGTAAAAAGGCCGCGTTGCTGGCGTTTTTCCATAGGCTCCGCCCCCCTGACGAGCATCACAAAAATCGAC
GCTCAAGTCAGAGGTGGCGAAACCCGACAGGACTATAAAGATACCAGGCGTTTCCCCCTGGAAGCTCCCT
CGTGCGCTCTCCTGTTCCGACCCTGCCGCTTACCGGATACCTGTCCGCCTTTCTCCCTTCGGGAAGCGTG
GCGCTTTCTCATAGCTCACGCTGTAGGTATCTCAGTTCGGTGTAGGTCGTTCGCTCCAAGCTGGGCTGTG
TGCACGAACCCCCCGTTCAGCCCGACCGCTGCGCCTTATCCGGTAACTATCGTCTTGAGTCCAACCCGGT
AAGACACGACTTATCGCCACTGGCAGCAGCCACTGGTAACAGGATTAGCAGAGCGAGGTATGTAGGCGGT
GCTACAGAGTTCTTGAAGTGGTGGCCTAACTACGGCTACACTAGAAGAACAGTATTTGGTATCTGCGCTC
TGCTGAAGCCAGTTACCTTCGGAAAAAGAGTTGGTAGCTCTTGATCCGGCAAACAAACCACCGCTGGTAG
CGGTGGTTTTTTTGTTTGCAAGCAGCAGATTACGCGCAGAAAAAAAGGATCTCAAGAAGATCCTTTGATC
TTTTCTACGGGGTCTGACGCTCAGTGGAACGAAAACTCACGTTAAGGGATTTTGGTCATGAGATTATCAA
AAAGGATCTTCACCTAGATCCTTTTGTGATGATCGGCACGTAAGAGGTTCCAACTTTCACCATAATGAAA
TAAGATCACTACCGGGCGTATTTTTTGAGTTATCGAGATTTTCAGGAGCTAAGGAAGCTAAAATGGAGAA
AAAAATCACTGGATATACCACCGTTGATATATCCCAATGGCATCGTAAAGAACATTTTGAGGCATTTCAG
TCAGTTGCTCAATGTACCTATAACCAGACCGTTCAGCTGGATATTACGGCCTTTTTAAAGACCGTAAAGA
AAAATAAGCACAAGTTTTATCCGGCCTTTATTCACATTCTTGCCCGCCTGATGAATGCTCATCCGGAATT
CCGTATGGCAATGAAAGACGGTGAGCTGGTGATATGGGATAGTGTTCACCCTTGTTACACCGTTTTCCAT
GAGCAAACTGAAACGTTTTCATCGCTCTGGAGTGAATACCACGACGATTTCCGGCAGTTTCTACACATAT
ATTCGCAAGATGTGGCGTGTTACGGTGAAAACCTGGCCTATTTCCCTAAAGGGTTTATTGAGAATATGTT
TTTCGTGTCAGCCAATCCCTGGGTGAGTTTCACCAGTTTTGATTTAAACGTGGCCAATATGGACAACTTC
TTCGCCCCCGTTTTCACCATGGGCAAATATTATACGCAAGGCGACAAGGTGCTGATGCCGCTGGCGATTC
AGGTTCATCATGCCGTTTGTGATGGCTTCCATGTCGGCAGAATGCTTAATGAATTACAACAGTACTGCGA
TGAGTGGCAGGGCGGGGCGTAATTTTTTTAAGGCAGTTATTGGTGCCCTTAAACGCCTGGTTGCTACGCC
TGAATAAGTGATAATAAGCGGATGAATGGCAGAAATTCGATGATAAGCTGTCAAACATGATGT
[125 nt withheld, positions 1814-1938]
C
[91 nt withheld, positions 1940-2030]
AGGGTGATGGTTCACGTAGTGGGCCAGCGCCCTGATAGACGGTTTTTCGCCCTTTGACGTTGGAGTCCAC
GTTCTTT
[37 nt withheld, positions 2108-2144]
ACCCTATCTCGGTCTATTCTTTTGATTTATAAGGGATTTTGCCGATTTCGGCCTATTGGTTAAAAAATGA
GCTGATTTAACAAAAATTTAACGCGAATTTTAACAAAATATTAACGCTTACAATTTTAACATTGTAGAAA
CGCATGTAAAACGACGGCCAGTGAATTGTAATACGACTCACTATAGGGTGAATTCCGCTTAGGACCTTAG
ATATTGATCTCAA
